>Addgene plasmid #63434 | pFusX4-25 | depositor partial sequence | sequence record 105386 | pFusX4_CGA
AGTCTTAAGCGTCTCCCCTGACCCCGGACCAAGTGGTGGCTATCGCCAGCCACGATGGCGGCAAGCAAGC
GCTCGAAACGGTGCAGCGGCTGTTGCCGGTGCTGTGCCAGGACCATGGCCTGACCCCGGACCAAGTGGTG
GCTATCGCCAGCAACAATGGCGGCAAGCAAGCGCTCGAAACGGTGCAGCGGCTGTTGCCGGTGCTGTGCC
AGGACCATGGCCTGACCCCGGACCAAGTGGTGGCTATCGCCAGCAACATTGGCGGCAAGCAAGCGCTCGA
AACGGTGCAGCGGCTGTTGCCGGTGCTGTGCCAGGACCATGGCCGAGACGTC
