>Addgene plasmid #63434 | pFusX4-25 | depositor partial sequence | sequence record 105387 | FusX4
CGTCTCCCCTGACCCCGGACCAAGTGGTGGCTATCGAGACCGGCGCCGCTACGGGCGCGTCCCATTCGCC
ATTCAGGCTGCGCAACTGTTGGGAAGGGCGATCGGTGCGGGCTCTTCGCTATTACGCCAGCTGGCGAAAG
GGGGATGTGCTGCAAGGCGATTAAGTTGGGAACGCCAGGGTTTTCCCAGTCACGACGTTGTAAAACGACG
GCCAGTGAGCGCGCGTAATCGACTCACTATAGGGCGAATTGGGTACCGGGCCCCCCCTCGAGGTCCTCCA
GCTTTTGTTCCCTTTAGTGAGGGTTAATTGCGCGCTTGGCGTAATCATGGTCATAGCTGTTTCCTGTGTG
AAATTGTTATCCGCTCACAATTCCACACAACATACGAGCCGGAAGCATAAAGTGTAAAGCCTGGGGTGCC
TAATGAGTGAGCTAACTCACATTAATTGCGTTGCGCTCACTGCCCGCTTTCCACCGGTGGTCTCTGGCGG
CAAGCAAGCGCTCGAAACGGTGCAGCGGCTGTTGCCGGTGCTGTGCCAGGACCATGGCCGAGACGTCTAG
ACCAGCCAGGACAGAAATGCCTCGACTTCGCTGCTACCCAAGGTTGCCGGGTGACGCACACCGTGGAAAC
GGATGAAGGCACGAACCCAGTGGACATAAGCCTGTTCGGTTCGTAAGCTGTAATGCAAGTAGCGTATGCG
CTCACGCAACTGGTCCAGAACCTTGACCGAACGCAGCGGTGGTAACGGCGCAGTGGCGGTTTTCATGGCT
TGTTATGACTGTTTTTTTGGGGTACAGTCTATGCCTCGGGCATCCAAGCAGCAAGCGCGTTACGCCGTGG
GTCGATGTTTGATGTTATGGAGCAGCAACGATGTTACGCAGCAGGGCAGTCGCCCTAAAACAAAGTTAAA
CATTATGAGGGAAGCGGTGATCGCCGAAGTATCGACTCAACTATCAGAGGTAGTTGGCGTCATCGAGCGC
CATCTCGAACCGACGTTGCTGGCCGTACATTTGTACGGCTCCGCAGTGGATGGCGGCCTGAAGCCACACA
GTGATATTGATTTGCTGGTTACGGTGACCGTAAGGCTTGATGAAACAACGCGGCGAGCTTTGATCAACGA
CCTTTTGGAAACTTCGGCTTCCCCTGGAGAGAGCGAGATTCTCCGCGCTGTAGAAGTCACCATTGTTGTG
CACGACGACATCATTCCGTGGCGTTATCCAGCTAAGCGCGAACTGCAATTTGGAGAATGGCAGCGCAATG
ACATTCTTGCAGGTATCTTCGAGCCAGCCACGATCGACATTGATCTGGCTATCTTGCTGACAAAAGCAAG
AGAACATAGCGTTGCCTTGGTAGGTCCAGCGGCGGAGGAACTCTTTGATCCGGTTCCTGAACAGGATCTA
TTTGAGGCGCTAAATGAAACCTTAACGCTATGGAACTCGCCGCCCGACTGGGCTGGCGATGAGCGAAATG
TAGTGCTTACGTTGTCCCGCATTTGGTACAGCGCAGTAACCGGCAAAATCGCGCCGAAGGATGTCGCTGC
CGACTGGGCAATGGAGCGCCTGCCGGCCCAGTATCAGCCCGTCATACTTGAAGCTAGACAGGCTTATCTT
GGACAAGAAGAAGATCGCTTGGCCTCGCGCGCAGATCAGTTGGAAGAATTTGTCCACTACGTGAAAGGCG
AGATCACCAAGGTAGTCGGCAAATAACCCTCGAGCCACCCATGACCAAAATCCCTTAACGTGAGTTACGC
GTCGTTCCACTGAGCGTCAGACCCCGTAGAAAAGATCAAAGGATCTTCTTGAGATCCTTTTTTTCTGCGC
GTAATCTGCTGCTTGCAAACAAAAAAACCACCGCTACCAGCGGTGGTTTGTTTGCCGGATCAAGAGCTAC
CAACTCTTTTTCCGAAGGTAACTGGCTTCAGCAGAGCGCAGATACCAAATACTGTCCTTCTAGTGTAGCC
GTAGTTAGGCCACCACTTCAAGAACTCTGTAGCACCGCCTACATACCTCGCTCTGCTAATCCTGTTACCA
GTGGCTGCTGCCAGTGGCGATAAGTCGTGTCTTACCGGGTTGGACTCAAGACGATAGTTACCGGATAAGG
CGCAGCGGTCGGGCTGAACGGGGGGTTCGTGCACACAGCCCAGCTTGGAGCGAACGACCTACACCGAACT
GAGATACCTACAGCGTGAGCATTGAGAAAGCGCCACGCTTCCCGAAGGGAGAAAGGCGGACAGGTATCCG
GTAAGCGGCAGGGTCGGAACAGGAGAGCGCACGAGGGAGCTTCCAGGGGGAAACGCCTGGTATCTTTATA
GTCCTGTCGGGTTTCGCCACCTCTGACTTGAGCGTCGATTTTTGTGATGCTCGTCAGGGGGGCGGAGCCT
ATGGAAAAACGCCAGCAACGCGGCCTTTTTACGGTTCCTGGCCTTTTGCTGGCCTTTTGCTCACATGTTC
TTTCCTGCGTTATCCCCTGATTCTGTGGATAACCGTATTACCGCCTTTGAGTGAGCTGATACCGCTCGCC
GCAGCCGAACGACCGAGCGCAGCGAGTCAGTGAGCGAGGAAGCGGAAGAGCGCCCAATACGCAAACCGCC
TCTCCCCGCGCGTTGGCCGATTCATTAATGCAGCTGGCACGACAGGTTTCCCGACTGGAAAGCGGGCAGT
GAGCGCAACGCAATTAATACGCGTACCGCTAGCCAGGAAGAGTTTGTAGAAACGCAAAAAGGCCATCCGT
CAGGATGGCCTTCTGCTTAGTTTGATGCCTGGCAGTTTATGGCGGGCGTCCTGCCCGCCACCCTCCGGGC
CGTTGCTTCACAACGTTCAAATCCGCTCCCGGCGGATTTGTCCTACTCAGGAGAGCGTTCACCGACAAAC
AACAGATAAAACGAAAGGCCCAGTCTTCCGACTGAGCCTTTCGTTTTATTTGATGCCTGGCAGTTCCCTA
CTCTCGCGTTAACGCTAGCATGGATGTTTTCCCAGTCACGACGTTGTAAAACGACGGCCAGTCTTAAG
