>Addgene plasmid #63434 | pFusX4-25 | addgene partial sequence | sequence record 115594 | pCR8_R1 5'-cgaaccgaacaggcttatgt-3'
GGAGGTGCGTCACCCGGCAACCTTGGGTAGCAGCGAAGTCGAGGCATTTCTGTCCTGGCTGGTCTAGACG
TCTCGGCCATGGTCCTGGCACAGCACCGGCAACAGCCGCTGCACCGTTTCGAGCGCTTGCTTGCCGCCAA
TGTTGCTGGCGATAGCCACCACTTGGTCCGGGGTCAGGCCATGGTCCTGGCACAGCACCGGCAACAGCCG
CTGCACCGTTTCGAGCGCTTGCTTGCCGCCATTGTTGCTGGCGATAGCCACCACTTGGTCCGGGGTCAGG
CCATGGTCCTGGCACAGCACCGGCAACAGCCGCTGCACCGTTTCGAGCGCTTGCTTGCCGCCATCGTGGC
TGGCGATAGCCACCACTTGGTCCGGGGTCAGGGGAGACGCTTAAGACTGGCCGTCGTTTTACAACGTCGT
GACTGGGAAAACATCCATGCTAGCGTTAACGCGAGAGTAGGGAACTGCCAGGCATCAAATAAAACGAAAG
GCTCAGTCGGAAGACTGGGCCTTTCGTTTTATCTGTTGTTTGTCGGTGAACGCTCTCCTGAGTAGGACAA
ATCCGCCGGGAGCGGATTTGAACGTTGTGAAGCAACGGCCCGGAGGGTGGCGGGCAGGACGCCCGCCATA
AACTGCCAGGCATCAAACTAAGCAGAAGGCCATCCTGACGGATGGCCTTTTTGCGTTTCTACAAACTCTT
CCTGGCTA
