[The description below was written by a language model from this plasmid's Addgene catalogue record.]
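Description:
pFusX4-25 is a component plasmid from the FusX TALE assembly system, a library-based kit designed to build custom TAL effector arrays in a single rapid step. It is classified as a TALEN-type vector built on the FusX4 backbone (about 3 kb without insert), is maintained at high copy in standard E. coli cloning strains, and is selected with spectinomycin. The record does not name the origin of replication and no feature table is provided, although the listed sequencing primers suggest a pCR8-related backbone.

The insert is a synthetic, pre-assembled trimer of TALE repeat units carrying the repeat-variable diresidues HD, NN and NI. Under the standard TALE code these recognise C, G and A respectively, which matches the alternative name X4_CGA. Within the FusX scheme this plasmid supplies RVD positions 10 to 12 of the final array, so it is one member of a set of position-specific plasmids covering the possible triplet combinations at that slot. The trimer was cloned in via BsaI sites that were destroyed in the process, consistent with Golden Gate-style construction using type IIS enzymes that cut outside their recognition sequence and leave defined overhangs for ordered ligation.

In use, the plasmid matching the desired target bases at positions 10 to 12 is combined with the corresponding plasmids for the other positions and a receiver vector to generate a full-length TALE DNA-binding domain, typically fused to a nuclease for genome editing. The plasmid itself carries no stated promoter or expression elements and serves only as a module donor.
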