Addgene plasmid #63434: pFusX4-25
Purpose: Encodes RVD positions 10-12 in TALEN assembly
Depositing lab: Stephen Ekker. Depositing organization: Mayo Foundation for Medical Education and Research. Publication: FusX: A rapid one-step TALE assembly system for genome science. Ma AC, McNulty MS, Tanya PL, Jarryd CM, Martinez-Galvez G, Argue DP, Lee HB, Urban MD, Bullard CE, Blackburn PR, Man TK, Clark KJ, Ekker SC. Hum Gene Ther. 2016 Jun;27(6):451-63. doi: 10.1089/hum.2015.172 PubMed 26854857.
Backbone
  Vector backbone: FusX4
  Backbone size w/o insert (bp): 3008
  Vector type: TALEN
Growth in bacteria
  Bacterial resistance: Spectinomycin, 50 μg/mL
  Growth temperature: 37°C
  Growth strain: DH5alpha
  Copy number: High Copy
Gene/Insert
  Gene/Insert name: HD NN NI (alt name: X4_CGA)
  Species: Synthetic
  Mutation: none
  Cloning method: Restriction Enzyme; 5′ cloning site BsaI (destroyed during cloning); 3′ cloning site BsaI (destroyed during cloning)
  Sequencing primers: 5′ pCR8_F1; 3′ pCR8_R1
Terms and licenses: Academic/Nonprofit Terms; Industry Terms: Not Available to Industry
How to cite: pFusX4-25 was a gift from Stephen Ekker (Addgene plasmid # 63434 ; http://n2t.net/addgene:63434 ; RRID:Addgene_63434)
